Addgene plasmid #48360: pHJ41
Purpose: Targets beta-Tubulin for Cre-lox mediated knockout in T. brucei, Blasticidin/Gancyclovir selectable
Depositing lab: George Cross. Depositing organization: Rockefeller University. Publication: Strategies to construct null and conditional null Trypanosoma brucei mutants using Cre-recombinase and loxP. Kim HS, Li Z, Boothroyd C, Cross GA. Mol Biochem Parasitol. 2013 Aug 13;191(1):16-19. doi: 10.1016/j.molbiopara.2013.08.001. PubMed 23954366.
Backbone
  Vector backbone: pHD309
  Backbone manufacturer: Cross Lab
  Total vector size (bp): 5623
  Vector type: Cre/Lox ; Knockout in T. Brucei
  Selectable markers: Blasticidin ; Gancyclovir
Growth in bacteria
  Bacterial resistance: Ampicillin, 100 μg/mL
  Growth temperature: 37°C
  Growth strain: DH5alpha
  Copy number: Unknown
Gene/Insert
  Gene/Insert name: Partial beta-TUB followed by 5' ALD UTR-loxP-SAS-BSD-Ty1-TK-loxP-3' ALD UTR
  Species: T. brucei
  Cloning method: Unknown
  Sequencing primers: 5′ tb#44 CTGGTTAGTATGGACTTCTCTAGA; 3′ pBRrevBam
Terms and licenses: Academic/Nonprofit Terms; Industry Terms: Not Available to Industry
Depositor comments: For additional information, see http://tryps.rockefeller.edu/trypsru2_cre-lox.html There are several mismatches between Addgene's quality control sequence and the reference sequence from the depositing lab; most notably in the beta-tubulin ORF, HSV thymidine kinase and the T. brucei Aldolase 3'UTR. These mismatches should not affect plasmid function.
How to cite: pHJ41 was a gift from George Cross (Addgene plasmid # 48360 ; http://n2t.net/addgene:48360 ; RRID:Addgene_48360)
