[The description below was written by a language model from this plasmid's Addgene catalogue record and pLannotate feature annotations shown in this document.]
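Description:
pHJ41 is a 5,623 bp Cre/lox targeting plasmid for Trypanosoma brucei, built on the pHD309 backbone and designed to integrate a removable, dual-selection cassette at the beta-tubulin locus. In E. coli it is propagated through a ColE1/pMB1-type origin and selected with ampicillin via the bla gene and its promoter. The short fragments of the tetracycline resistance gene, bom, rop and lacI found in the annotation appear to be non-functional remnants of pBR322-derived ancestry.

The payload begins with a partial beta-tubulin open reading frame, which provides the homology for targeting. The automated annotation labels this region as carrot and snail tubulin fragments, but this reflects only the high conservation of tubulin; the record gives the species as T. brucei. It is followed by an aldolase 5' UTR, a loxP site, a splice acceptor site (SAS), and a fused marker consisting of blasticidin S deaminase, a Ty1 epitope tag and herpes simplex virus thymidine kinase, then a second loxP site in the same orientation and the aldolase 3' UTR. No dedicated trypanosome promoter is recorded, so expression presumably depends on transcription from the integration locus, with the splice acceptor and aldolase UTRs supplying RNA processing signals.

BSD allows positive selection of integrants with blasticidin, while TK renders cells sensitive to ganciclovir. Cre recombinase excises the floxed cassette, and ganciclovir then selects for cells that have lost it, allowing marker recycling in the construction of null or conditional null mutants. The depositor notes several mismatches between the quality-control and reference sequences in the tubulin, TK and aldolase 3' UTR regions, which are not expected to affect function.
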