Features (pLannotate 1.2.2; 13 found; start..end, strand, type, name):
      3..557     +  CDS            TUBB1 (fragment): TBB1_DAUCA - Experimental evidence at protein level: Swiss-Prot protein existence level 1. Tubulin is the major constituent of microtubules. It binds two moles of GTP, one at an exchangeable site on the beta chain and one at a non-exchangeable site on the alpha chain. From Daucus carota (Wild carrot).
    559..846     +  CDS            TBB_LYMST (fragment): Experimental evidence at transcript level: Swiss-Prot protein existence level 2. Tubulin is the major constituent of microtubules. It binds two moles of GTP, one at an exchangeable site on the beta chain and one at a non-exchangeable site on the alpha chain. From Lymnaea stagnalis (Great pond snail) (Helix stagnalis).
   1109..1142    +  protein_bind   loxP: Cre-mediated recombination occurs in the 8-bp core sequence (GCATACAT). Cre recombinase
   1315..1711    +  CDS            BSD (fragment): blasticidin S deaminase; Aspergillus terreus BSD; confers resistance to blasticidin
   1753..2883    +  CDS            HSV TK: herpes simplex virus thymidine kinase confers sensitivity to nucleoside analogs such as acyclovir or ganciclovir
   2890..2923    +  protein_bind   loxP: Cre-mediated recombination occurs in the 8-bp core sequence (GCATACAT). Cre recombinase
   3106..3381    +  CDS            TcR (fragment): tetracycline efflux protein; tet; confers resistance to tetracycline
   3381..3431    -  misc_feature   bom (fragment): basis of mobility region from pBR322
   3533..3568    -  CDS            rop (fragment): Rop protein, which maintains plasmids at low copy number; rop
   3663..3767    +  promoter       AmpR promoter: bla
   3768..4628    +  CDS            AmpR: β-lactamase; bla; confers resistance to ampicillin, carbenicillin, and related antibiotics
   4799..5387    +  rep_origin     ori: high-copy-number ColE1/pMB1/pBR322/pUC origin of replication
   5570..3       +  CDS            lacI (fragment) (across the origin): lac repressor; lacI; The lac repressor binds to the lac operator to inhibit transcription in E. coli. This inhibition can be relieved by adding lactose or isopropyl-β-D-thiogalactopyranoside (IPTG).
>Addgene plasmid #48360 | pHJ41 | depositor full sequence | sequence record 70051 | pHJ41 sequence 5623 bps
CTGACCGTATCATGATGACTTTCTCCATCATCCCATCCCCCAAGGTGTCCGACACTGTCGTCGAGCCGTA
CAATACGACTCTCTCCGTGCACCAACTTGTGGAAAACTCCGATGAGTCGATGTGCATTGACAACGAGGCA
CTGTACGATATTTGCTTCCGCACCCTGAAACTGACAACACCAACGTTCGGTGACCTGAACCACTTGGTGT
CTGCTGTTGTGTCCGGCGTCACCTGCTGCCTGCGCTTCCCTGGTCAGTTGAACTCTGACCTCCGTAAGTT
GGCTGTGAACCTTGTCCCATTCCCGCGTCTGCACTTCTTCATGATGGGCTTCGCCCCGCTGACCAGCCGC
GGCTCGCAGCAGTACCGCGGTCTCTCCGTGCCCGAGCTAACGCAGCAGATGTTCGATGCGAAAAACATGA
TGCAAGCTGCAGATCCTCGTCACGGCCGCTACCTGACAGCGTCTGCACTCTTCCGCGGCCGCATGTCGAC
GAAGGAGGTTGATGAGCAGATGCTGAACGTGCAGAACAAGAACTCGTCCTACTTCATTGAGTGGATCGAT
CCCGAACAACATCAAGTCCTCTGTTTGCGATATCCCACCCAAGGGACTCAAGATGGCTGTCACCTTCATT
GGCAACAACACCTGCATCCAGGAGATGTTCCGCCGTGTGGGAGAGCAGTTCACCCTCATGTTCCGTCGCA
AGGCGTTCTTGCACTGGTACACTGGCGAGGGTATGGACGAGATGGAATTCACGGAGGCAGAGTCCAACAT
GAACGATCTCGTGTCTGAGTACCAGCAGTACCAGGATGCCACGATTGAGGAGGAGGGCGAGTTCGACGAG
GAGGAGCAATACTAGACGCGGACGGGGCATTTCCCGTTCGTCATTAGCAGTAGGTAATGAAGATGCTCGA
GGGTGCTCAAGCTGTGTAGCGCACGCGTTTCCTTACATATTTCTCTAACAGGCACGGAAGCCTAACAAAT
ACACTTGGCTTATTTTTTTGCCCCCTCATGTCTTGTACAAATATTTGCGATAGCTTAGCTATCAGCCACA
TTAATCAAACAAGTATACCAACAAGCCCGAAAACATAAACTCAACTGCAACGAAGCTTATAACTTCGTAT
AGCATACATTATACGAAGTTATACCGGTACACGTTCTCGTCGGCCGGCCGCTGCACGCGCCTTCGAGTTT
TTTTTCCTTTTCCCCATTTTTTTCAACTTGAAGACTTCAATTACACCAAAAAATAAAATTCACAAACTTG
GTATTCCTTTGTGTTACATTCTTGATCGCTCGCACTGACATTACAGATCTCAGCATGGCCAAGCCTTTGT
CTCAAGAAGAATCCACCCTCATTGAAAGAGCAACGGCTACAATCAACAGCATCCCCATCTCTGAAGACTA
CAGCGTCGCCAGCGCAGCTCTCTCTAGCGACGGCCGCATCTTCACTGGTGTCAATGTATATCATTTTACT
GGGGGACCTTGTGCAGAACTCGTGGTGCTGGGCACTGCTGCTGCTGCGGCAGCTGGCAACCTGACTTGTA
TCGTCGCGATCGGAAATGAGAACAGGGGCATCTTGAGCCCCTGCGGACGGTGCCGACAGGTGCTTCTCGA
TCTGCATCCTGGGATCAAAGCCATAGTGAAGGACAGTGATGGACAGCCGACGGCAGTTGGGATTCGTGAA
TTGCTGCCCTCTGGTTATGTGTGGGAGGGCTCTAGAGAAGTCCATACTAACCAGGACCCACTTGACGCCA
CCATGGCCTCGTACCCCGGCCATCAACACGCGTCTGCGTTCGACCAGGCTGCGCGTTCTCGCGGCCATAG
CAACCGACGTACGGCGTTGCGCCCTCGCCGGCAGCAAGAAGCCACGGAAGTCCGCCCGGAGCAGAAAATG
CCCACGCTACTGCGGGTTTATATAGACGGTCCCCACGGGATGGGGAAAACCACCACCACGCAACTGCTGG
TGGCCCTGGGTTCGCGCGACGATATCGTCTACGTACCCGAGCCGATGACTTACTGGCGGGTGCTGGGGGC
TTCCGAGACAATCGCGAACATCTACACCACACAACACCGCCTCGACCAGGGTGAGATATCGGCCGGGGAC
GCGGCGGTGGTAATGACAAGCGCCCAGATAACAATGGGCATGCCTTATGCCGTGACCGACGCCGTTCTGG
CTCCTCATATCGGGGGGGAGGCTGGGAGCTCACATGCCCCGCCCCCGGCCCTCACCCTCATCTTCGACCG
CCATCCCATCGCCGCCCTCCTGTGCTACCCGGCCGCGCGGTACCTTATGGGCAGCATGACCCCCCAGGCC
GTGCTGGCGTTCGTGGCCCTCATCCCGCCGACCTTGCCCGGCACCAACATCGTGCTTGGGGCCCTTCCGG
AGGACAGACACATCGACCGCCTGGCCAAACGCCAGCGCCCCGGCGAGCGGCTGGACCTGGCTATGCTGGC
TGCGATTCGCCGCGTTTACGGGCTACTTGCCAATACGGTGCGGTATCTGCAGTGCGGCGGGTCGTGGCGG
GAGGACTGGGGACAGCTTTCGGGGACGGCCGTGCCGCCCCAGGGTGCCGAGCCCCAGAGCAACGCGGGCC
CACGACCCCATATCGGGGACACGTTATTTACCCTGTTTCGGGCCCCCGAGTTGCTGGCCCCCAACGGCGA
CCTGTATAACGTGTTTGCCTGGGCCTTGGACGTCTTGGCCAAACGCCTCCGTTCCATGCACGTCTTTATC
CTGGATTACGACCAATCGCCCGCCGGCTGCCGGGACGCCCTGCTGCAACTTACCTCCGGGATGGTCCAGA
CCCACGTCACCACCCCCGGCTCCATACCGACGATATGCGACCTGGCGCGCACGTTTGCCCGGGAGATGGG
GGAGGCTAACTGAGAATTCATAACTTCGTATAGCATACATTATACGAAGTTATGGATCCTGCCCATTTAG
TTAGTTGGCTTTTCCCTTGTCTCGTGTCTTTTCCGTGGAAAGGTTCCCGGAGTAATCTGATGGCACAGCA
GGGAGGTGCGCCTGCAGGTTGGTTAGGAAGGGGGGATGATGTAAAAGAAGAAAATGGGGGGATTCGAGCC
CCCTTGCAGGCATGCAAGCTAGCCAGATCCTCTACGCCGGACGCATCGTGGCCGGCATCACCGGCGCCAC
AGGTGCGGTTGCTGGCGCCTATATCGCCGACATCACCGATGGGGAAGATCGGGCTCGCCACTTCGGGCTC
ATGAGCGCTTGTTTCGGCGTGGGTATGGTGGCAGGCCCCGTGGCCGGGGGACTGTTGGGCGCCATCTCCT
TGCACCATTCCTTGCGGCGGCGGTGCTCAACGGCCTCAACCTACTACTGGGCTGCTTCCTAATGCAGGAG
TCGCATAAGGGAGAGCGTCGATATGGTGCACTCTCAGTACAATCTGCTCTGATGCCGCATAGTTAAGCCA
GCCCCGACACCCGCCAACACCCGCTGACGCGCCCTGACGGGCTTGTCTGCTCCCGGCATCCGCTTACAGA
CAAGCTGTGACCGTCTCCGGGAGCTGCATGTGTCAGAGGTTTTCACCGTCATCACCGAAACGCGCGAGAC
GAAAGGGCCTCGTGATACGCCTATTTTTATAGGTTAATGTCATGATAATAATGGTTTCTTAGACGTCAGG
TGGCACTTTTCGGGGAAATGTGCGCGGAACCCCTATTTGTTTATTTTTCTAAATACATTCAAATATGTAT
CCGCTCATGAGACAATAACCCTGATAAATGCTTCAATAATATTGAAAAAGGAAGAGTATGAGTATTCAAC
ATTTCCGTGTCGCCCTTATTCCCTTTTTTGCGGCATTTTGCCTTCCTGTTTTTGCTCACCCAGAAACGCT
GGTGAAAGTAAAAGATGCTGAAGATCAGTTGGGTGCACGAGTGGGTTACATCGAACTGGATCTCAACAGC
GGTAAGATCCTTGAGAGTTTTCGCCCCGAAGAACGTTTTCCAATGATGAGCACTTTTAAAGTTCTGCTAT
GTGGCGCGGTATTATCCCGTATTGACGCCGGGCAAGAGCAACTCGGTCGCCGCATACACTATTCTCAGAA
TGACTTGGTTGAGTACTCACCAGTCACAGAAAAGCATCTTACGGATGGCATGACAGTAAGAGAATTATGC
AGTGCTGCCATAACCATGAGTGATAACACTGCGGCCAACTTACTTCTGACAACGATCGGAGGACCGAAGG
AGCTAACCGCTTTTTTGCACAACATGGGGGATCATGTAACTCGCCTTGATCGTTGGGAACCGGAGCTGAA
TGAAGCCATACCAAACGACGAGCGTGACACCACGATGCCTGTAGCAATGGCAACAACGTTGCGCAAACTA
TTAACTGGCGAACTACTTACTCTAGCTTCCCGGCAACAATTAATAGACTGGATGGAGGCGGATAAAGTTG
CAGGACCACTTCTGCGCTCGGCCCTTCCGGCTGGCTGGTTTATTGCTGATAAATCTGGAGCCGGTGAGCG
TGGGTCTCGCGGTATCATTGCAGCACTGGGGCCAGATGGTAAGCCCTCCCGTATCGTAGTTATCTACACG
ACGGGGAGTCAGGCAACTATGGATGAACGAAATAGACAGATCGCTGAGATAGGTGCCTCACTGATTAAGC
ATTGGTAACTGTCAGACCAAGTTTACTCATATATACTTTAGATTGATTTAAAACTTCATTTTTAATTTAA
AAGGATCTAGGTGAAGATCCTTTTTGATAATCTCATGACCAAAATCCCTTAACGTGAGTTTTCGTTCCAC
TGAGCGTCAGACCCCGTAGAAAAGATCAAAGGATCTTCTTGAGATCCTTTTTTTCTGCGCGTAATCTGCT
GCTTGCAAACAAAAAAACCACCGCTACCAGCGGTGGTTTGTTTGCCGGATCAAGAGCTACCAACTCTTTT
TCCGAAGGTAACTGGCTTCAGCAGAGCGCAGATACCAAATACTGTCCTTCTAGTGTAGCCGTAGTTAGGC
CACCACTTCAAGAACTCTGTAGCACCGCCTACATACCTCGCTCTGCTAATCCTGTTACCAGTGGCTGCTG
CCAGTGGCGATAAGTCGTGTCTTACCGGGTTGGACTCAAGACGATAGTTACCGGATAAGGCGCAGCGGTC
GGGCTGAACGGGGGGTTCGTGCACACAGCCCAGCTTGGAGCGAACGACCTACACCGAACTGAGATACCTA
CAGCGTGAGCTATGAGAAAGCGCCACGCTTCCCGAAGGGAGAAAGGCGGACAGGTATCCGGTAAGCGGCA
GGGTCGGAACAGGAGAGCGCACGAGGGAGCTTCCAGGGGGAAACGCCTGGTATCTTTATAGTCCTGTCGG
GTTTCGCCACCTCTGACTTGAGCGTCGATTTTTGTGATGCTCGTCAGGGGGGCGGAGCCTATGGAAAAAC
GCCAGCAACGCGGCCTTTTTACGGTTCCTGGCCTTTTGCTGGCCTTTTGCTCACATGTTCTTTCCTGCGT
TATCCCCTGATTCTGTGGATAACCGTATTACCGCCTTTGAGTGAGCTGATACCGCTCGCCGCAGCCGAAC
GACCGAGCGCAGCGAGTCAGTGAGCGAGGAAGCGGAAGAGCGCCCAATACGCAAACCGCCTCTCCCCGCG
CGTTGGCCGATTCATTAATGCAG
