>Addgene plasmid #48360 | pHJ41 | addgene partial sequence | sequence record 72742 | blast-R 5'-gctctttcaatgagggtgga-3'
GCTTGGCCATGCTGAGATCTGTAATGTCAGTGCGAGCGATCAAGAATGTAACACAAAGGAATACCAAGTT
TGTGAATTTTATTTTTTGGTGTAATTGAAGTCTTCAAGTTGAAAAAAATGGGGAAAAGGAAAAAAAACTC
GAAGGCGCGTGCAGCGGCCGGCCGACGAGAACGTGTACCGGTATAACTTCGTATAATGTATGCTATACGA
AGTTATAAGCTTCGTTGCAGTTGAGTTTCTGTTTTCGGGCTTGTTGGTATACTTGTTTGATTAATGTGGC
TGATAGCTAAGCTATCGCAAATATTTGTACAAGACATGAGGGGGCAAAAAAATAAGCCAAGTGTATTTGT
TAGGCTTCCGTGCCTGTTAGAGAAATATGTAAGGAAACGCGTGCGCTACACAGCTTGAGCACCCTCGAGC
ATCTTCATTACCTACTGCTAATGACGAACGGGAAATGCCCCGTCCGCGTCTAGTATTGCTCCTCCTCGTC
GAACTCGCCCTCCTCCTCAATCGTGGCATCCTGGTACTGCTGGTACTCAGACACGAGATCGTTCATGTTG
GACTCTGCCTCCGTGAATTCCATCTCGTCCATACCCTCGCCAGTGTACCAGTGCAAGAACGCCTTGCGAC
GGAACATGAGGGTGAACTGCTCTCCCACACGGCGGAACATCTCCTGGATGCAGGTGTTGTTGCCAATGAA
GGTGACAGCCATCTTGAGTCCCTTGGGTGGGATATCGCAAACAGAGGACTTGATGTTGTTCGGGATCTCC
ACTCAATGAAGTAGGACGAGTTCTTGTTCTGCACGTTCAGCATCTGCTCATCAACCTCCTTCGTCGACAT
GCGGCCGCGGAAGAGTGCAGACGCTGTCAGGTAGCGGCCGTGACGAGGATCTGCAGCTTGCATCATGTTT
TTCGCATCGAACATCTGCTGCGTTAGCTCGGGCACGGAGAGACCGCGGTACTGCTGCGAGCCGCGGCTGG
TCAGCGGGGCGAAGCCCATCATGAA
