>Addgene plasmid #48360 | pHJ41 | addgene partial sequence | sequence record 72744 | pBRrevBam 5'-GGTGATGTCGGCGATATAGG-3'
CTGTGGCGCCGGTGATGCCGGCCACGATGCGTCCGGCGTAGAGGATCTGGCTAGCTTGCATGCCTGCAAG
GGGGCTCGAATCCCCCCATTTTCTTCTTTTACATCATCCCCCCTTCCTAACCAACCTGCAGGCGCACCTC
CCTGCTGTGCCATCAGATTACTCCGGGAACCTTTCCACGGAAAAGACACGAGACAAGGGAAAAGCCAAAT
GGGCAGGATCCATAACTTCGTATAATGTATGCTATACGAAGTTATGAATTCTCAGTTAGCCTCCCCCATC
TCCCGGGCAAACGTGCGCGCCAGGTCGCATATCGTCGGTATGGAGCCGGGGGTGGTGACGTGGGTCTGGA
CCATCCCGGAGGTAAGTTGCAGCAGGGCGTCCCGGCAGCCGGCGGGCGATTGGTCGTAATCCAGGATAAA
GACGTGCATGGAACGGAGGCGTTTGGCCAAGACGTCCAAGGCCCAGGCAAACACGTTATACAGGTCGCCG
TTGGGGGCCAGCAACTCGGGGGCCCGAAACAGGGTAAATAACGTGTCCCCGATATGGGGTCGTGGGCCCG
CGTTGCTCTGGGGCTCGGCACCCTGGGGCGGCACGGCCGTCCCCGAAAGCTGTCCCCAGTCCTCCCGCCA
CGACCCGCCGCACTGCAGATACCGCACCGTATTGGCAAGTAGCCCGTAAACGCGGCGAATCGCAGCCAGC
ATAGCCAGGTCCAGCCGCTCGCCGGGGCGCTGGCGTTTGGCCAGGCGGTCGATGTGTCTGTCCTCCGGAA
GGGCCCCAAGCACGATGTTGGTGCCGGGCAAGGTCGGCGGGATGAGGGCCACGAACGCCAGCACGGCCTG
GGGGGTCATGCTGCCCATAAGGTACCGCGCGGCCGGGTAGCACAGCATGACGGCGATGGGATGGCGGTCG
AGGAGGAGGGTGAGGGCCGGGGGCGGGGCATGTGAGCTCCCAGCCTCCCCCCCGATATGAGGAGCCAGAA
CGGCGTCGGTCACGGCATAAG
